>Addgene plasmid #175000 | pMSR:MSMEG_1351:Dendra | addgene full sequence | sequence record 345472 | Addgene NGS Result
CGCCGCTCTGTGCGGAGACCTGGGCACCAGCCCCGCCGCCGCCAGGAGCATTGCCGTTCCCGCCAGAAAT
CTAGACGGTGACCACAACGCGCCCGCTTTGATCGGGGACGTCGAAATATTGGATCGTCGGCACCGTCACG
GCCGTGGGAGGCGGCACGATCCGCGACGTGATGATCGGCCGCATCCCCACGGTGCTGCGCAGTGAGCTCT
ACGCCATCCCGGCGTTGATCTGTGCGTTCGCACGCACAGGCCCGGTGTGAGAAGGGTCTCTGACGAGCGG
GAGAACTCCCTATCAGTGATAGAGTTTGTCCTCCCTATCAGTGATAGATAGGCTTAAGGAGTAATACGAC
TCACTATAGGGAGAAGGAGGCCATTATGACCAAGCAGCCCGGAAAGCTACAACCACACTTCGACGAGGTC
CAAGCTCATTACGACCTGTCGGACGACTTCTTCGCGCTGTTCCTCGACCCGTCGAGAACCTACAGCTGCG
CGTATTTCGAGCGCGACGACATGACGCTGGAAGAAGCCCAGCTCGCCAAGATCGACCTGTCGCTGGGCAA
GCTGGGCCTGCAGCCGGGGATGACCCTGCTCGATGTCGGATGCGGTTGGGGTGCAACGATGTTGCGCGCA
CTCGAGCGCTATGACGTCAACGTCGTCGGGCTGACACTGAGCCGCAATCAGCAGGCGCACGTCGAGCGCC
GCTTCTCCGAGTCATCCAGTCCCCGCACCAAGCGCGTGCTGCTCGCGGGCTGGGAGGAGTTCGACGAACC
GGTGGACCGCATCGTGTCGATCGGAGCGTTCGAGCATTTCGGTCACGAGCGGTACGACGACTTCTTCCGG
TTCGCGCATCGCGTGCTACCCGACGACGGCGTGATGCTGTTGCACACCATCACGGGCATCCACCCGAAGC
ACGCGCAGGAGCTGGGTGTGCCGCTGACCTTCGAGATGGCGCGGTTCATCAGGTTCATCGTCACCGAGAT
CTTCCCCGGTGGGCGGCTGCCGACCGTCGACATGGTGATCGACCACGCGACCCGCGCGTCGTTCACGCTG
GAACGCAGGCAGTCGCTGCAACTGCATTACGCCCGCACGCTGGACATGTGGGCCGCCGCGCTCGAATCCC
ACCACGACGATGCTGTGCGAATCCAGTCGCAGGAGGTCTACGACCGGTACATGCACTACCTCACGGGTTG
CGCCAACGCGTTCCGCGTCGGCTATATCGACGTCAACCAGTTCACCCTGGCGAAGAAGCTTGGTGCGGCC
GCGGGCAACACGCCTGGCATCAATCTGATCAAGGAGGACATGCGTGTCAAGGTGCATATGGAGGGCAACG
TGAACGGTCACGCCTTCGTGATCGAGGGGGAGGGTAAGGGTAAGCCTTACGAAGGGACCCAGACCGCCAA
CCTCACCGTCAAGGAGGGCGCCCCTCTCCCATTCTCGTACGATATCCTCACTACCGCGGTGCATTACGGG
AACCGCGTGTTCACCAAGTACCCCGAGGATATCCCTGACTACTTCAAGCAGAGCTTCCCGGAGGGATACT
CCTGGGAGCGGACGATGACCTTCGAAGACAAGGGTATCTGTACGATCCGCAGCGACATCTCGCTGGAAGG
GGACTGTTTCTTCCAGAACGTCCGTTTCAAGGGGACCAACTTTCCGCCGAACGGCCCGGTCATGCAGAAG
AAGACCCTCAAGTGGGAGCCGAGCACGGAGAAGCTGCACGTTCGGGACGGCCTCCTGGTCGGCAACATCA
ACATGGCGCTGCTGCTGGAAGGCGGCGGCCACTACCTATGCGACTTCAAGACCACGTACAAAGCGAAGAA
GGTCGTCCAGCTGCCCGACGCGCACTTCGTGGACCACCGCATCGAAATCCTGGGGAACGATTCGGACTAC
AACAAGGTCAAGTTGTACGAGCACGCTGTGGCACGCTATAGCCCGCTCCCGTCGCAGGTCTGGTTCGAAG
GCGGCGGCGGGGAGAACCTGTATTTCCAGGACTACAAGGACGACGACGACAAGTGATTTAAATAACCCCT
TGGGGCCTCTAAACGGGTCTTGAGGGGTTTTTTGTTAACTAGCGTACGATCGAATTCCTGCAGCTCACGG
TAACTGATGCCGTATTTGCAGTACCAGCGTACGGCCCACAGAATGATGTCACGCTGAAAATGCCGGCCTT
TGAATGGGTTCATGTGCAGCTCCATCAGCAAAAGGGGATGATAAGTTTATCACCACCGACTATTTGCAAC
AGTGCCGTTGATCGTGCTATGATCGACTGATGTCATCAGCGGTGGAGTGCAATGTCGTGCAATACGAATG
GCGAAAAGCCGAGCTCATCGGTCAGCTTCTCAACCTTGGGGTTACCCCCGGCGGTGTGCTGCTGGTCCAC
AGCTCCTTCCGTAGCGTCCGGCCCCTCGAAGATGGGCCACTTGGACTGATCGAGGCCCTGCGTGCTACGC
TGGGTCCGGGAGGGACGCTCGTCATGCCCTCGTGGTCAGGTCTGGACGACGAGCCGTTCGATCCTGCCAC
GTCGCCCGTTACACCGGACCTTGGAGTTGTCTCTGACACATTCTGGCGCCTGCCAAATGTAAAGCGCAGC
GCCCATCCATTTGCCTTTGCGGCAGCGGGGCCACAGGCAGAGCAGATCATCTCTGATCCATTGCCCCTGC
CACCTTACTCGCCTGCAAGCCCGGTCGCCCGTGTCCATGAACTCGATGGGCAGGTACTTCTCCTCGGCGT
GGGACACGATGCCAACACGACGCTGCATCTTGCCGAGTTGATGGCAAAGGTTCCCTATGGGGTGCCGAGA
CACTGCACCATTCTTCAGGATGGCAAGTTGGTACGCGTCGATTATCTCGAGAATGACCACTGCTGTGAGC
GCTTTGCCTTGGCGGACAGGTGGCTCAAGGAGAAGAGCCTTCAGAAGGAAGGTCCAGTCGGTCATGCCTT
TGCTCGGTTGATCCGCTCCCGCGACATTGTGGCGACAGCCCTGGGTCAACTGGGCCGAGATCCGTTGATC
TTCCTGCATCCGCCAGAGGCGGGATGCGAAGAATGCGATGCCGCTCGCCAGTCGATTGGCTGAGCTCATG
AGCGGAGAACGAGATGACGTTGGAGGGGCAAGGTCGCGCTGATTGCTGGGGCAACACGGGGGATCCACTA
GTTCCATGAGCGTCAGACCCCGTAGAAAAGATCAAAGGATCTTCTTGAGATCCTTTTTTTCTGCGCGTAA
TCTGCTGCTTGCAAACAAAAAAACCACCGCTACCAGCGGTGGTTTGTTTGCCGGATCAAGAGCTACCAAC
TCTTTTTCCGAAGGTAACTGGCTTCAGCAGAGCGCAGATACCAAATACTGTCCTTCTAGTGTAGCCGTAG
TTAGGCCACCACTTCAAGAACTCTGTAGCACCGCCTACATACCTCGCTCTGCTAATCCTGTTACCAGTGG
CTGCTGCCAGTGGCGATAAGTCGTGTCTTACCGGGTTGGACTCAAGACGATAGTTACCGGATAAGGCGCA
GCGGTCGGGCTGAACGGGGGGTTCGTGCACACAGCCCAGCTTGGAGCGAACGACCTACACCGAACTGAGA
TACCTACAGCGTGAGCTATGAGAAAGCGCCACGCTTCCCGAGGGGAGAAAGGCGGACAGGTATCCGGTAA
GCGGCAGGGTCGGAACAGGAGAGCGCACGAGGGAGCTTCCAGGGGGAAACGCCTGGTATCTTTATAGTCC
TGTCGGGTTTCGCCACCTCTGACTTGAGCGTCGATTTTTGTGATGCTCGTCAGGGGGGCGGAGCCTATGG
AAAAACGCCAGCAACGCGGCCTTTTTACGGTTCCTGGCCTTTTGCTGGCCTTTTGCTCACATGTTCTTTC
CTGCGTTATCCCCTGATTCTGTGGATAACCGTATTACCGCCTTTGAGTGAGCTGATACCGCTCGCCGCAG
CCGAACGACCGAGCGCAACGCGTGCGGCCGCGGTACCCGGGGATCCTCTAGAGTCGACCACCAAGGGCAC
CATCTCTGCTTGGGCCACCCCGTTGGCCGCAGCCAGCTCGCTGAGAGCCGTGAACGACAGGGCGAACGCC
AGCCCGCCGACGGCGAGGGTTCCGACCGCTGCAACTCCCGGTGCAACCTTGTCCCGGTCTATTCTCTTCA
CTGCACCAGCTCCAATCTGGTGTGAATGCCCCTCGTCTGTTCGCGCAGGCGGGGGGCTCTATTCGTTTGT
CAGCATCGAAAGTAGCCAGATCAGGGATGCGTTGCAACCGCGTATGCCCAGGTCAGAAGAGTCGCACAAG
AGTTGCAGACCCCTGGAAAGAAAAATGGCCAGAGGGCGAAAACACCCTCTGACCAGCGGAGCGGGCGACG
GGAATCGAACCCGCGTAGCTAGTTTGGAAGAATGGGTGTCTGCCGACCACATATGGGCCGGTCAAGATAG
GTTTTTACCCCCTCTCGGCTGCATCCTCTAAGTGGAAAGAAATTGCAGGTCGTAGAAGCGCGTTGAAGCC
TGAGAGTTGCACAGGAGTTGCAACCCGGTAGCCTTGTTCACGACGAGAGGAGACCTAGTTGGCACGTCGC
GGATGGGGATCGCTGAAGACTCAGCGCAGCGGGAGGATCCAAGCCTCATACGTCAACCCGCAGGACGGTG
TGAGGTACTACGCGCTGCAGACCTACGACAACAAGATGGACGCCGAAGCCTGGCTCGCGGGCGAGAAGCG
GCTCATCGAGATGGAGACCTGGACCCCTCCACAGGACCGGGCGAAGAAGGCAGCCGCCAGCGCCATCACG
CTGGAGGAGTACACCCGGAAGTGGCTCGTGGAGCGCGACCTCGCAGACGGCACCAGGGATCTGTACAGCG
GGCACGCGGAGCGCCGCATCTACCCGGTGCTAGGTGAAGTGGCGGTCACAGAGATGACGCCAGCTCTGGT
GCGTGCGTGGTGGGCCGGGATGGGTAGGAAGCACCCGACTGCCCGCCGGCATGCCTACAACGTCCTCCGG
GCGGTGATGAACACAGCGGTCGAGGACAAGCTGATCGCAGAGAACCCGTGCCGGATCGAGCAGAAGGCAG
CCGATGAGCGCGACGTAGAGGCGCTGACGCCTGAGGAGCTGGACATCGTCGCCGCTGAGATCTTCGAGCA
CTACCGGATCGCGGCATACATCCTGGCGTGGACGAGCCTCCGGTTCGGAGAGCTGATCGAGCTTCGCCGC
AAGGACATCGTGGACGACGGCATGACGATGAAGCTCCGGGTGCGCCGTGGCGCTTCCCGCGTGGGGAACA
AGATCGTCGTTGGCAACGCCAAGACCGTCCGGTCGAAGCGTCCTGTGACGGTTCCGCCTCACGTCGCGGA
GATGATCCGAGCGCACATGAAGGACCGTACGAAGATGAACAAGGGCCCCGAGGCATTCCTGGTGACCACG
ACGCAGGGCAACCGGCTGTCGAAGTCCGCGTTCACCAAGTCGCTGAAGCGTGGCTACGCCAAGATCGGTC
GGCCGGAACTCCGCATCCACGACCTCCGCGCTGTCGGCGCTACGTTCGCCGCTCAGGCAGGTGCGACGAC
CAAGGAGCTGATGGCCCGTCTCGGTCACACGACTCCTAGGATGGCGATGAAGTACCAGATGGCGTCTGAG
GCCCGCGACGAGGCTATCGCTGAGGCGATGTCCAAGCTGGCCAAGACCTCCTGAAACGCAAAAAGCCCCC
CTCCCAAGGACACTGAGTCCTAAAGAGGGGGGTTTCTTGTCAGTACGCGAAGAACCACGCCTGGCCGCGA
GCGCCAGCAC
Features (pLannotate 1.2.2; 14 found; start..end, strand, type, name):
    123..227     +  CDS            Y4104_STRCO (fragment): Protein inferred from homology: Swiss-Prot protein existence level 3. From Streptomyces coelicolor (strain ATCC BAA-471 / A3(2) / M145).
    285..304     +  promoter       tight TRE promoter (fragment): Tet-responsive promoter PTight, consisting of seven tet operator sequences followed by the minimal CMV promoter
    311..328     +  promoter       tight TRE promoter (fragment): Tet-responsive promoter PTight, consisting of seven tet operator sequences followed by the minimal CMV promoter
    342..360     +  promoter       T7 promoter: promoter for bacteriophage T7 RNA polymerase
    388..1245    +  CDS            cmaA1: CMAS1_MYCTA - Also known as cma1. Experimental evidence at protein level: Swiss-Prot protein existence level 1. Catalyzes the conversion of a double bond to a cyclopropane ring at the distal position of an alpha mycolic acid via the transfer of a methylene group from S-adenosyl-L-methionine. Cyclopropanated mycolic acids are key factors participating in cell envelope permeability, host immunomodulation and persistence. From Mycobacterium tuberculosis (strain ATCC 25177 / H37Ra).
   1267..1953    +  CDS            Dendra2: Dendra2 is a photoconvertible green fluorescent protein published in 2006, derived from Dendronephthya sp.. It has high acid sensitivity.
   1993..2013    +  CDS            FLAG (fragment): FLAG® epitope tag, followed by an enterokinase cleavage site
   2022..2064    +  terminator     T7 terminator (fragment): transcription terminator for bacteriophage T7 RNA polymerase
   2270..3070    +  CDS            ApmR: aminoglycoside 3-N-acetyltransferase type IV ; aac(3)IV; confers resistance to apramycin (Paget and Davies, 1996)
   3137..3154    -  misc_feature   MCS (fragment): pBluescript multiple cloning site
   3195..3783    +  rep_origin     ori: high-copy-number ColE1/pMB1/pBR322/pUC origin of replication
   3951..3979    +  misc_feature   MCS (fragment): pUC18/19 multiple cloning site
   4539..5651    +  CDS            33: VINT_BPML5 - Also known as int. Protein inferred from homology: Swiss-Prot protein existence level 3. Integrase is necessary for integration of the phage into the host genome by site-specific recombination. From Mycobacterium phage L5 (Mycobacteriophage L5).
   5713..67      -  CDS            32 (fragment) (across the origin): VG32_BPML5 - Protein predicted: Swiss-Prot protein existence level 4. From Mycobacterium phage L5 (Mycobacteriophage L5).
