[The description below was written by a language model from this plasmid's Addgene catalogue record and pLannotate feature annotations shown in this document.]
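Description:
pMSR:MSMEG_1351:Dendra is a 5,750 nt integrating mycobacterial expression plasmid built on the pMSR:Dendra backbone. It also supports T7-driven expression in E. coli. In E. coli it replicates from a high-copy ColE1/pUC-type origin and is selected with apramycin through the aac(3)IV acetyltransferase gene. It has no annotated mycobacterial replication origin. Instead it carries the mycobacteriophage L5 integrase gene, with a neighbouring fragment of L5 gene 32. The integrase mediates site-specific recombination into the L5 attachment site of the mycobacterial chromosome, giving stable single-copy insertion.

The payload is the M. smegmatis open reading frame MSMEG_1351, inserted by ligation-independent cloning. The annotation software labels this roughly 860 nt coding region by homology to M. tuberculosis CmaA1, a cyclopropane mycolic acid synthase. This suggests a related S-adenosylmethionine-dependent methyltransferase, although the record itself does not state the gene's function. The gene is fused at its C terminus, through a Gly-Ala linker, to the green-to-red photoconvertible fluorescent protein Dendra2, followed by a single FLAG epitope.

Expression in mycobacteria comes from the pmycTetO promoter. Its tet operator sequences account for the short "TRE" fragment hits in the feature table, and they allow tetracycline-repressor control where a repressor is present. A T7 promoter lies just upstream of the gene and a partial T7 terminator follows the tag, which permits expression in T7 polymerase-bearing E. coli strains.

The plasmid belongs to a systematic mycobacterial gene resource. It is intended for imaging the subcellular localisation of the fusion protein in live mycobacteria, and the FLAG tag allows immunodetection or affinity purification.
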