Addgene plasmid #175000: pMSR:MSMEG_1351:Dendra
Purpose: C-term fluorescent fusion
Depositing lab: Keith Derbyshire & Joseph Wade. Depositing organization: Wadsworth Center, New York State Department of Health. Publication: A Mycobacterial Systems Resource for the Research Community. Judd JA, Canestrari J, Clark R, Joseph A, Lapierre P, Lasek-Nesselquist E, Mir M, Palumbo M, Smith C, Stone M, Upadhyay A, Wirth SE, Dedrick RM, Meier CG, Russell DA, Dills A, Dove E, Kester J, Wolf ID, Zhu J, Rubin ER, Fortune S, Hatfull GF, Gray TA, Wade JT, Derbyshire KM. mBio. 2021 Mar 2;12(2). pii: mBio.02401-20. doi: 10.1128/mBio.02401-20. PubMed 33653882.
Backbone
  Vector backbone: pMSR:Dendra
  Vector type: Bacterial Expression ; Integrating Mycobacterial Expression Vector attL5. T7 expression in E. coli
Growth in bacteria
  Bacterial resistance: Apramycin, 25 μg/mL
  Growth temperature: 37°C
  Growth strain: DH5alpha
  Copy number: High Copy
Gene/Insert
  Gene/Insert name: MSMEG_1351
  Species: M. smegmatis
  Promoter: pmycTetO
  Tag / fusion protein: Gly-Ala Linker/Dendra2/1x Flag Tag (C terminal on insert)
  Cloning method: Ligation Independent Cloning
  Sequencing primers: 5′ TGATAGAGTTTGTCCTCCCTATCAG; 3′ TCCATATGCACCTTGACACG
Resource information
  A portion of this plasmid was derived from a plasmid made by: CP000480.1
Terms and licenses: Academic/Nonprofit Terms; Industry Terms: Not Available to Industry
Depositor comments: 5' cloning site: AseI (destroyed), 3' cloning site: HindIII (not destroyed)
How to cite: pMSR:MSMEG_1351:Dendra was a gift from Keith Derbyshire & Joseph Wade (Addgene plasmid # 175000 ; http://n2t.net/addgene:175000 ; RRID:Addgene_175000)
