>Addgene plasmid #175000 | pMSR:MSMEG_1351:Dendra | depositor partial sequence | sequence record 339394 | partial
ATGACCAAGCAGCCCGGAAAGCTACAACCACACTTCGACGAGGTCCAAGCTCATTACGACCTGTCGGACG
ACTTCTTCGCGCTGTTCCTCGACCCGTCGAGAACCTACAGCTGCGCGTATTTCGAGCGCGACGACATGAC
GCTGGAAGAAGCCCAGCTCGCCAAGATCGACCTGTCGCTGGGCAAGCTGGGCCTGCAGCCGGGGATGACC
CTGCTCGATGTCGGATGCGGTTGGGGTGCAACGATGTTGCGCGCACTCGAGCGCTATGACGTCAACGTCG
TCGGGCTGACACTGAGCCGCAATCAGCAGGCGCACGTCGAGCGCCGCTTCTCCGAGTCATCCAGTCCCCG
CACCAAGCGCGTGCTGCTCGCGGGCTGGGAGGAGTTCGACGAACCGGTGGACCGCATCGTGTCGATCGGA
GCGTTCGAGCATTTCGGTCACGAGCGGTACGACGACTTCTTCCGGTTCGCGCATCGCGTGCTACCCGACG
ACGGCGTGATGCTGTTGCACACCATCACGGGCATCCACCCGAAGCACGCGCAGGAGCTGGGTGTGCCGCT
GACCTTCGAGATGGCGCGGTTCATCAGGTTCATCGTCACCGAGATCTTCCCCGGTGGGCGGCTGCCGACC
GTCGACATGGTGATCGACCACGCGACCCGCGCGTCGTTCACGCTGGAACGCAGGCAGTCGCTGCAACTGC
ATTACGCCCGCACGCTGGACATGTGGGCCGCCGCGCTCGAATCCCACCACGACGATGCTGTGCGAATCCA
GTCGCAGGAGGTCTACGACCGGTACATGCACTACCTCACGGGTTGCGCCAACGCGTTCCGCGTCGGCTAT
ATCGACGTCAACCAGTTCACCCTGGCGAAG
